Addgene plasmid #34838: pYFJ16-LplA(W37V) (for E. Coli expression)
Depositing lab: Alice Ting. Depositing organization: Massachusetts Institute of Technology. Publication: A fluorophore ligase for site-specific protein labeling inside living cells. Uttamapinant C, White KA, Baruah H, Thompson S, Fernandez-Suarez M, Puthenveetil S, Ting AY. Proc Natl Acad Sci U S A. 2010 Jun 15. 107(24):10914-9. 10.1073/pnas.0914067107 PubMed 20534555.
Backbone
  Vector backbone: pYFJ16
  Backbone manufacturer: Gift from John Cronan
  Backbone size w/o insert (bp): 4800
  Vector type: Bacterial Expression
Growth in bacteria
  Bacterial resistance: Ampicillin, 100 μg/mL
  Growth temperature: 37°C
  Growth strain: DH5alpha
  Copy number: High Copy
Gene/Insert
  Gene/Insert name: LplA W37V (alt names: coumarin ligase; coumarin PRIME ligase)
  Species: E. Coli
  Insert size (bp): 1014
  Mutation: Mutated Trp37 to Val
  Entrez Gene: lplA (a.k.a. b4386, ECK4378, slr, yjjF)
  Promoter: T5 promoter
  Tag / fusion protein: His Tag (N terminal on backbone)
  Cloning method: Restriction Enzyme; 5′ cloning site NdeI (not destroyed); 3′ cloning site SphI (not destroyed)
  Sequencing primers: 5′ GAATTCATTAAAGAGGAG; 3′ CTTTCTCTTCGATTTGCCGG
Resource information
  A portion of this plasmid was derived from a plasmid made by: Received original LplA plasmid from John Cronan (currently at UI-UC)
Terms and licenses: Academic/Nonprofit Terms; Industry Terms: Not Available to Industry
How to cite: pYFJ16-LplA(W37V) (for E. Coli expression) was a gift from Alice Ting (Addgene plasmid # 34838 ; http://n2t.net/addgene:34838 ; RRID:Addgene_34838)
