[The description below was written by a language model from this plasmid's Addgene catalogue record and pLannotate feature annotations shown in this document.]
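Description:
pYFJ16-LplA(W37V) is a bacterial expression plasmid for producing a mutant form of the E. coli lipoic acid ligase LplA in E. coli. It is built on the pYFJ16 backbone and the deposited full sequence is about 5.9 kb. Replication depends on a ColE1/pMB1-type origin, recorded as high copy, with a pBR322 bom region and only a fragment of rop remaining. Selection is by ampicillin through the β-lactamase gene under its own promoter. The feature table also annotates a cat coding sequence preceded by only a fragment of its promoter, between the lambda t0 and rrnB T1 terminators. The catalogue does not list chloramphenicol as a selection, so this marker should not be assumed to be functional.

The insert is the roughly 1 kb lplA coding sequence carrying a Trp37-to-Val substitution, cloned between NdeI and SphI sites. It sits directly downstream of a backbone-encoded N-terminal polyhistidine tag, which allows metal-affinity purification. A short piece of the neighbouring E. coli yjjJ gene follows the insert in reverse orientation, which suggests carry-over of flanking genomic sequence. Transcription is driven by a phage T5 promoter with an embedded lac operator and a second operator downstream, and it ends at the lambda t0 terminator. A plasmid-borne lacI gene under the lacIq promoter supplies repressor, so expression is kept low until induced with IPTG.

Wild-type LplA activates lipoate and attaches it to the lipoyl domains of lipoate-dependent enzymes. The W37V variant is recorded as a "coumarin ligase" or "coumarin PRIME ligase", and the associated publication describes a fluorophore ligase for site-specific protein labeling inside living cells. This plasmid is the E. coli expression version, suited to making recombinant His-tagged enzyme.
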