Features (pLannotate 1.2.2; 18 found; start..end, strand, type, name):
     10..54      +  promoter       T5 promoter: bacteriophage T5 promoter for E. coli RNA polymerase, with embedded lac operator
     62..78      +  protein_bind   lac operator: The lac repressor binds to the lac operator to inhibit transcription in E. coli. This inhibition can be relieved by adding lactose or isopropyl-β-D-thiogalactopyranoside (IPTG). lac repressor encoded by lacI
    121..141     +  CDS            7xHis: 6xHis affinity tag
    142..1155    +  CDS            lplA: LPLA_ECOLI - Also known as yjjF. Experimental evidence at protein level: Swiss-Prot protein existence level 1. Catalyzes both the ATP-dependent activation of exogenously supplied lipoate to lipoyl-AMP and the transfer of the activated lipoyl onto the lipoyl domains of lipoate-dependent enzymes. Is also able to catalyze very poorly the transfer of lipoyl and octanoyl moiety from their acyl carrier protein. From Escherichia coli (strain K12).
   1162..1326    -  CDS            yjjJ (fragment): YJJJ_ECOLI - Experimental evidence at protein level: Swiss-Prot protein existence level 1. Toxic when overexpressed in E.coli, leading to long filamentous cells. The toxic effect is neutralized by non-cognate antitoxin HipB (PubMed:28430938). Does not seem to inhibit DNA, RNA or protein synthesis, and unlike paralogous toxin HipA its toxic activity is not counteracted by overexpression of GltX (PubMed:28430938). Binds DNA (PubMed:28430938). Might be a protein kinase (By similarity). From Escherichia coli (strain K12).
   1344..1438    +  terminator     lambda t0 terminator: transcription terminator from phage lambda
   1453..1481    +  promoter       cat promoter (fragment): promoter of the E. coli cat gene encoding chloramphenicol acetyltransferase
   1482..2138    +  CDS            cat: CAT_ECOLX - Experimental evidence at protein level: Swiss-Prot protein existence level 1. This enzyme is an effector of chloramphenicol resistance in bacteria. From Escherichia coli. This protein is used as a marker in many commonly used cloning vectors, such as pACYC184.
   2206..2292    +  terminator     rrnB T1 terminator: Escherichia coli rrnB; transcription terminator T1 from the E. coli rrnB gene
   2315..2332    -  promoter       tet promoter (fragment): E. coli promoter for tetracycline efflux protein gene
   2351..2372    -  protein_bind   CAP binding site: CAP binding activates transcription in the presence of cAMP. E. coli catabolite activator protein
   2385..3467    -  CDS            lacI: lac repressor; lacI; The lac repressor binds to the lac operator to inhibit transcription in E. coli. This inhibition can be relieved by adding lactose or isopropyl-β-D-thiogalactopyranoside (IPTG).
   3468..3545    -  promoter       lacIq promoter: lacI (mutant); In the lacIq allele, a single base change in the promoter boosts expression of the lacI gene about 10-fold.
   3594..3635    +  CDS            rop (fragment): Rop protein, which maintains plasmids at low copy number; rop
   3737..3877    +  misc_feature   bom: basis of mobility region from pBR322
   4063..4651    -  rep_origin     ori: high-copy-number ColE1/pMB1/pBR322/pUC origin of replication
   4822..5682    -  CDS            AmpR: β-lactamase; bla; confers resistance to ampicillin, carbenicillin, and related antibiotics
   5683..5787    -  promoter       AmpR promoter: bla
>Addgene plasmid #34838 | pYFJ16-LplA(W37V) (for E. Coli expression) | depositor full sequence | sequence record 42021 | pYFJ16-LplA(W37V) (for E. Coli expression) sequence 5887 bps
CTCGAGAAATCATAAAAAATTTATTTGCTTTGTGAGCGGATAACAATTATAATAGATTCAATTGTGAGCG
GATAACAATTTCACACAGAATTCATTAAAGAGGAGAAATTAACTATGAAACATCACCATCACCATCACCA
TATGTCCACATTACGCCTGCTCATCTCTGACTCTTACGACCCGTGGTTTAACCTGGCGGTGGAAGAGTGT
ATTTTTCGCCAAATGCCCGCCACGCAGCGCGTTCTGTTTCTCGTGCGCAATGCCGACACGGTAGTAATTG
GTCGCGCGCAGAACCCGTGGAAAGAGTGTAATACCCGGCGGATGGAAGAAGATAACGTCCGCCTGGCGCG
GCGCAGTAGCGGTGGCGGCGCGGTGTTCCACGATCTCGGCAATACCTGCTTTACCTTTATGGCTGGCAAG
CCGGAGTACGATAAAACTATCTCCACGTCGATTGTGCTCAATGCGCTGAACGCGCTCGGCGTCAGCGCCG
AAGCGTCCGGACGTAACGATCTGGTGGTGAAAACCGTCGAAGGCGACCGCAAAGTCTCAGGCTCGGCCTA
TCGCGAAACCAAAGATCGCGGCTTCCACCACGGCACCTTGCTACTCAATGCCGACCTCAGCCGCCTGGCA
AACTATCTCAATCCGGATAAAAAGAAACTGGCGGCGAAAGGCATTACGTCGGTACGTTCCCGCGTGACCA
ACCTCACCGAGCTGTTGCCGGGGATCACCCATGAGCAGGTTTGCGAGGCCATAACCGAGGCCTTTTTCGC
CCATTATGGCGAGCGCGTGGAAGCGGAAATCATCTCCCCGAACAAAACGCCAGACTTGCCAAACTTCGCC
GAAACCTTTGCCCGCCAGAGTAGCTGGGAATGGAACTTCGGTCAGGCTCCGGCATTCTCGCATCTGCTGG
ATGAACGCTTTACCTGGGGCGGCGTGGAACTGCATTTCGACGTTGAAAAAGGCCATATCACCCGCGCCCA
GGTGTTTACCGACAGCCTCAACCCCGCGCCGCTGGAAGCCCTCGCCGGACGACTGCAAGGCTGCCTGTAC
CGCGCAGATATGCTGCAACAGGAGTGCGAAGCGCTGTTGGTTGACTTCCCGGAACAGGAAAAAGAGCTAC
GGGAGTTATCGGCATGGATGGCGGGGGCTGTAAGGTAGTTACCCGCCCATGCGGGCAACTTTCTCTTCGA
TTTGCCGGATTTTTTCCGGCATTTCTTGCGCAATGTGGCGAAACGCCTCGCTGATACGCGGATCTCTGGC
GACCGTTTGCCAGAACTGCTGCGCCAGCGGGATCGCCGTTGGGGATCCGTCGACCTGCAGCCAAGCTTAA
TTAGCTGAGCTTGGACTCCTGTTGATAGATCCAGTAATGACCTCAGAACTCCATCTGGATTTGTTCAGAA
CGCTCGGTTGCCGCCGGGCGTTTTTTATTGGTGAGAATCCAAGCTAGCTTGGCGAGATTTTCAGGAGCTA
AGGAAGCTAAAATGGAGAAAAAAATCACTGGATATACCACCGTTGATATATCCCAATGGCATCGTAAAGA
ACATTTTGAGGCATTTCAGTCAGTTGCTCAATGTACCTATAACCAGACCGTTCAGCTGGATATTACGGCC
TTTTTAAAGACCGTAAAGAAAAATAAGCACAAGTTTTATCCGGCCTTTATTCACATTCTTGCCCGCCTGA
TGAATGCTCATCCGGAATTTCGTATGGCAATGAAAGACGGTGAGCTGGTGATATGGGATAGTGTTCACCC
TTGTTACACCGTTTTCCATGAGCAAACTGAAACGTTTTCATCGCTCTGGAGTGAATACCACGACGATTTC
CGGCAGTTTCTACACATATATTCGCAAGATGTGGCGTGTTACGGTGAAAACCTGGCCTATTTCCCTAAAG
GGTTTATTGAGAATATGTTTTTCGTCTCAGCCAATCCCTGGGTGAGTTTCACCAGTTTTGATTTAAACGT
GGCCAATATGGACAACTTCTTCGCCCCCGTTTTCACCATGGGCAAATATTATACGCAAGGCGACAAGGTG
CTGATGCCGCTGGCGATTCAGGTTCATCATGCCGTTTGTGATGGCTTCCATGTCGGCAGAATGCTTAATG
AATTACAACAGTACTGCGATGAGTGGCAGGGCGGGGCGTAATTTTTTTAAGGCAGTTATTGGTGCCCTTA
AACGCCTGGGGTAATGACTCTCTAGCTTGAGGCATCAAATAAAACGAAAGGCTCAGTCGAAAGACTGGGC
CTTTCGTTTTATCTGTTGTTTGTCGGTGAACGCTCTCCTGAGTAGGACAAATCCGCCCTCTAGATTACGT
GCAGTCGATGATAAGCTGTCAAACATGAGAATTGTGCCTAATGAGTGAGCTAACTTACATTAATTGCGTT
GCGCTCACTGCCCGCTTTCCAGTCGGGAAACCTGTCGTGCCAGCTGCATTAATGAATCGGCCAACGCGCG
GGGAGAGGCGGTTTGCGTATTGGGCGCCAGGGTGGTTTTTCTTTTCACCAGTGAGACGGGCAACAGCTGA
TTGCCCTTCACCGCCTGGCCCTGAGAGAGTTGCAGCAAGCGGTCCACGCTGGTTTGCCCCAGCAGGCGAA
AATCCTGTTTGATGGTGGTTAACGGCGGGATATAACATGAGCTGTCTTCGGTATCGTCGTATCCCACTAC
CGAGATATCCGCACCAACGCGCAGCCCGGACTCGGTAATGGCGCGCATTGCGCCCAGCGCCATCTGATCG
TTGGCAACCAGCATCGCAGTGGGAACGATGCCCTCATTCAGCATTTGCATGGTTTGTTGAAAACCGGACA
TGGCACTCCAGTCGCCTTCCCGTTCCGCTATCGGCTGAATTTGATTGCGAGTGAGATATTTATGCCAGCC
AGCCAGACGCAGACGCGCCGAGACAGAACTTAATGGGCCCGCTAACAGCGCGATTTGCTGGTGACCCAAT
GCGACCAGATGCTCCACGCCCAGTCGCGTACCGTCTTCATGGGAGAAAATAATACTGTTGATGGGTGTCT
GGTCAGAGACATCAAGAAATAACGCCGGAACATTAGTGCAGGCAGCTTCCACAGCAATGGCATCCTGGTC
ATCCAGCGGATAGTTAATGATCAGCCCACTGACGCGTTGCGCGAGAAGATTGTGCACCGCCGCTTTACAG
GCTTCGACGCCGCTTCGTTCTACCATCGACACCACCACGCTGGCACCCAGTTGATCGGCGCGAGATTTAA
TCGCCGCGACAATTTGCGACGGCGCGTGCAGGGCCAGACTGGAGGTGGCAACGCCAATCAGCAACGACTG
TTTGCCCGCCAGTTGTTGTGCCACGCGGTTGGGAATGTAATTCAGCTCCGCCATCGCCGCTTCCACTTTT
TCCCGCGTTTTCGCAGAAACGTGGCTGGCCTGGTTCACCACGCGGGAAACGGTCTGATAAGAGACACCGG
CATACTCTGCGACATCGTATAACGTTACTGGTTTCACATTCACCACCCTGAATTGACTCTCTTCCGGGCG
CTATCATGCCATACCGCGAAAGGTTTTGCACCATTCGATGGTGTCGGAATTTCGGGCAGCGTTGGGTCCT
GGCCACGGGTGCGCATGATCTAGAGCTGCCTCGCGCGTTTCGGTGATGACGGTGAAAACCTCTGACACAT
GCAGCTCCCGGAGACGGTCACAGCTTGTCTGTAAGCGGATGCCGGGAGCAGACAAGCCCGTCAGGGCGCG
TCAGCGGGTGTTGGCGGGTGTCGGGGCGCAGCCATGACCCAGTCACGTAGCGATAGCGGAGTGTATACTG
GCTTAACTATGCGGCATCAGAGCAGATTGTACTGAGAGTGCACCACATGCGGTGTGAAATACCGCACAGA
TGCGTAAGGAGAAAATACCGCATCAGGCGCTCTTCCGCTTCCTCGCTCACTGACTCGCTGCGCTCGGTCG
TTCGGCTGCGGCGAGCGGTATCAGCTCACTCAAAGGCGGTAATACGGTTATCCACAGAATCAGGGGATAA
CGCAGGAAAGAACATGTGAGCAAAAGGCCAGCAAAAGGCCAGGAACCGTAAAAAGGCCGCGTTGCTGGCG
TTTTTCCATAGGCTCCGCCCCCCTGACGAGCATCACAAAAATCGACGCTCAAGTCAGAGGTGGCGAAACC
CGACAGGACTATAAAGATACCAGGCGTTTCCCCCTGGAAGCTCCCTCGTGCGCTCTCCTGTTCCGACCCT
GCCGCTTACCGGATACCTGTCCGCCTTTCTCCCTTCGGGAAGCGTGGCGCTTTCTCATAGCTCACGCTGT
AGGTATCTCAGTTCGGTGTAGGTCGTTCGCTCCAAGCTGGGCTGTGTGCACGAACCCCCCGTTCAGCCCG
ACCGCTGCGCCTTATCCGGTAACTATCGTCTTGAGTCCAACCCGGTAAGACACGACTTATCGCCACTGGC
AGCAGCCACTGGTAACAGGATTAGCAGAGCGAGGTATGTAGGCGGTGCTACAGAGTTCTTGAAGTGGTGG
CCTAACTACGGCTACACTAGAAGGACAGTATTTGGTATCTGCGCTCTGCTGAAGCCAGTTACCTTCGGAA
AAAGAGTTGGTAGCTCTTGATCCGGCAAACAAACCACCGCTGGTAGCGGTGGTTTTTTTGTTTGCAAGCA
GCAGATTACGCGCAGAAAAAAAGGATCTCAAGAAGATCCTTTGATCTTTTCTACGGGGTCTGACGCTCAG
TGGAACGAAAACTCACGTTAAGGGATTTTGGTCATGAGATTATCAAAAAGGATCTTCACCTAGATCCTTT
TAAATTAAAAATGAAGTTTTAAATCAATCTAAAGTATATATGAGTAAACTTGGTCTGACAGTTACCAATG
CTTAATCAGTGAGGCACCTATCTCAGCGATCTGTCTATTTCGTTCATCCATAGTTGCCTGACTCCCCGTC
GTGTAGATAACTACGATACGGGAGGGCTTACCATCTGGCCCCAGTGCTGCAATGATACCGCGAGACCCAC
GCTCACCGGCTCCAGATTTATCAGCAATAAACCAGCCAGCCGGAAGGGCCGAGCGCAGAAGTGGTCCTGC
AACTTTATCCGCCTCCATCCAGTCTATTAATTGTTGCCGGGAAGCTAGAGTAAGTAGTTCGCCAGTTAAT
AGTTTGCGCAACGTTGTTGCCATTGCTACAGGCATCGTGGTGTCACGCTCGTCGTTTGGTATGGCTTCAT
TCAGCTCCGGTTCCCAACGATCAAGGCGAGTTACATGATCCCCCATGTTGTGCAAAAAAGCGGTTAGCTC
CTTCGGTCCTCCGATCGTTGTCAGAAGTAAGTTGGCCGCAGTGTTATCACTCATGGTTATGGCAGCACTG
CATAATTCTCTTACTGTCATGCCATCCGTAAGATGCTTTTCTGTGACTGGTGAGTACTCAACCAAGTCAT
TCTGAGAATAGTGTATGCGGCGACCGAGTTGCTCTTGCCCGGCGTCAATACGGGATAATACCGCGCCACA
TAGCAGAACTTTAAAAGTGCTCATCATTGGAAAACGTTCTTCGGGGCGAAAACTCTCAAGGATCTTACCG
CTGTTGAGATCCAGTTCGATGTAACCCACTCGTGCACCCAACTGATCTTCAGCATCTTTTACTTTCACCA
GCGTTTCTGGGTGAGCAAAAACAGGAAGGCAAAATGCCGCAAAAAAGGGAATAAGGGCGACACGGAAATG
TTGAATACTCATACTCTTCCTTTTTCAATATTATTGAAGCATTTATCAGGGTTATTGTCTCATGAGCGGA
TACATATTTGAATGTATTTAGAAAAATAAACAAATAGGGGTTCCGCGCACATTTCCCCGAAAAGTGCCAC
CTGACGTCTAAGAAACCATTATTATCATGACATTAACCTATAAAAATAGGCGTATCACGAGGCCCTTTCG
TCTTCAC
