>Addgene plasmid #34838 | pYFJ16-LplA(W37V) (for E. Coli expression) | addgene partial sequence | sequence record 43152 | Amp-R 5'-ATAATACCGCGCCACATAGC-3'
AACGTTCTTCGGGGCGAAAACTCTCAAGGATCTTACCGCTGTTGAGATCCAGTTCGATGTAACCCACTCG
TGCACCCAACTGATCTTCAGCATCTTTTACTTTCACCAGCGTTTCTGGGTGAGCAAAAACAGGAAGGCAA
AATGCCGCAAAAAAGGGAATAAGGGCGACACGGAAATGTTGAATACTCATACTCTTCCTTTTTCAATATT
ATTGAAGCATTTATCAGGGTTATTGTCTCATGAGCGGATACATATTTGAATGTATTTAGAAAAATAAACA
AATAGGGGTTCCCGCGTGACCAACCTCACCGAGCTGTTGCCGGGGATCACCCATGAGCAGGTTTGCGAGG
CCATAACCGAGGCCTTTTTCGCCCATTATGGCGAGCGCGTGGAAGCGGAAATCATCTCCCCGAACAAAAC
GCCAGACTTGCCAAACTTCGCCGAAACCTTTGCCCGCCAGAGTAGCTGGGAATGGAACTTCGGTCAGGCT
CCGGCATTCTCGCATCTGCTGGATGAACGCTTTACCTGGGGCGGCGTGGAACTGCATTTCGACGTTGAAA
AAGGCCATATCACCCGCGCCCAGGTGTTTACCGACAGCCTCAACCCCGCGCCGCTGGAAGCCCTCGCCGG
ACGACTGCAAGGCTGCCTGTACCGCGCAGATATGCTGCAACAGGAGTGCGAAGCGCTGTTGGTTGACTTC
CCGGAACAGGAAAAAGAGCTACGGGAGTTATCGGCATGGATGGCGGGGGCTGTAAGGTAGTTACCCGCCC
ATGCGGGCAACTTTCTCTTCGATTTGCCGGATTTTTTCCGGCATTTCTTGCGCAATGTGGCGAAACGCCT
CGCTGATACGCGGATCTCTGGCGACCGTTTGCCAGAACTGCTGCGCCAGCGGGATCGCCGTTGGGGATCC
GTCGACCTGCAGCCAAGCTTAATTAGCTGAGCTGGGACTCCTGTTG
