>Addgene plasmid #34838 | pYFJ16-LplA(W37V) (for E. Coli expression) | addgene partial sequence | sequence record 46939 | Amp-R 5'-ATAATACCGCGCCACATAGC-3'
TTCGGGGCGAAAACTCTCAAGGATCTTACCGCTGTTGAGATCCAGTTCGATGTAACCCACTCGTGCACCC
AACTGATCTTCAGCATCTTTTACTTTCACCAGCGTTTCTGGGTGAGCAAAAACAGGAAGGCAAAATGCCG
CAAAAAAGGGAATAAGGGCGACACGGAAATGTTGAATACTCATACTCTTCCTTTTTCAATATTATTGAAG
CATTTATCAGGGTTATTGTCTCATGAGCGGATACATATTTGAATGTATTTAGAAAAATAAACAAATAGGG
GTTCCGCGCACATTTCCCCGAAAAGTGCCACCTGACGTCTAAGAAACCATTATTATCATGACATTAACCT
ATAAAAATAGGCGTATCACGAGGCCCTTTCGTCTTCACCTCGAGAAATCATAAAAAATTTATTTGCTTTG
TGAGCGGATAACAATTATAATAGATTCAATTGTGAGCGGATAACAATTTCACACAGAATTCATTAAAGAG
GAGAAATTAACTATGAAACATCACCATCACCATCACCATATGTCCACATTACGCCTGCTCATCTCTGACT
CTTACGACCCGTGGTTTAACCTGGCGGTGGAAGAGTGTATTTTTCGCCAAATGCCCGCCACGCAGCGCGT
TCTGTTTCTCGTTCGCAATGCCGACACGGTAGTAATTGGTCGCGCGCAGAACCCGTGGAAAGAGTGTAAT
ACCCGGCGGATGGAAGAAGATAACGTCCGCCTGGCGCGGCGCA
